Addgene plasmid #44037: pcDNA-HA-Peli1 (mouse)
Depositing lab: Shao-Cong Sun. Depositing organization: University of Texas MD Anderson Cancer Center. Publication: Peli1 facilitates TRIF-dependent Toll-like receptor signaling and proinflammatory cytokine production. Chang M, Jin W, Sun SC. Nat Immunol. 2009 Oct;10(10):1089-95. doi: 10.1038/ni.1777. Epub 2009 Sep 6. PubMed 19734906.
Backbone
  Vector backbone: pcDNA-HA
  Backbone manufacturer: Shao-Cong Sun
  Vector type: Mammalian Expression
  Selectable markers: Neomycin (select with G418)
Growth in bacteria
  Bacterial resistance: Ampicillin, 100 μg/mL
  Growth temperature: 37°C
  Growth strain: DH5alpha
  Copy number: Unknown
Gene/Insert
  Gene/Insert name: pellino 1 (alt name: Peli1)
  Species: M. musculus (mouse)
  Entrez Gene: Peli1 (a.k.a. RP23-93O11.1, 2810468L03Rik, A930031K15Rik, AA409794, AI586297, D11Ertd676e)
  Tag / fusion protein: 1xHA (N terminal on backbone)
  Cloning method: Restriction Enzyme; 5′ cloning site EcoRI (not destroyed); 3′ cloning site XhoI (destroyed during cloning)
  Sequencing primers: 5′ CMV-F; 3′ BGH-Rev
Terms and licenses: Academic/Nonprofit Terms; Industry Terms: Not Available to Industry
Depositor comments: pCDNA-HA backbone: Inserted influenza hemagglutinin (HA) epitope tag (YPYDVPDYA) with the translation initiation codon (ATG) into pcDNA3.1 vector (Invitrogen); described in Harhaj, et al. (1999) JBC, 274, 22911–22914.
How to cite: pcDNA-HA-Peli1 (mouse) was a gift from Shao-Cong Sun (Addgene plasmid # 44037 ; http://n2t.net/addgene:44037 ; RRID:Addgene_44037)
