[The description below was written by a language model from this plasmid's Addgene catalogue record.]
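Description:
pcDNA-HA-Peli1 (mouse) is a mammalian expression plasmid that produces mouse pellino 1 (Peli1) with a single N-terminal HA epitope tag. Its backbone, pcDNA-HA, is a lab-made derivative of pcDNA3.1 in which an influenza hemagglutinin tag preceded by a translation initiation codon was inserted, so that any coding sequence cloned in frame downstream is expressed as an HA fusion starting from the vector's own ATG. The Peli1 cDNA was introduced by restriction cloning between EcoRI at the 5′ end, which remains intact, and XhoI at the 3′ end, which was destroyed in the process. The plasmid is propagated in E. coli under ampicillin selection, and it carries a neomycin resistance marker that allows G418 selection of stably transfected mammalian cells. Copy number is recorded as unknown.

The record does not explicitly list the promoter or polyadenylation signal and includes no feature table. However, the pcDNA3.1 parentage and the recommended CMV-forward and BGH-reverse sequencing primers are consistent with the usual arrangement, in which a CMV immediate-early promoter drives the insert and a bovine growth hormone polyadenylation signal terminates the transcript. Peli1 is a member of the Pellino family of E3 ubiquitin ligases, and the associated publication concerns its role in TRIF-dependent Toll-like receptor signaling and proinflammatory cytokine production. The construct is therefore suited to transient or stable overexpression of Peli1 in mammalian cells. The HA tag allows detection by immunoblotting or immunofluorescence and recovery by immunoprecipitation, for example in studies of innate immune signaling and Peli1's binding partners.
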