>Addgene plasmid #44037 | pcDNA-HA-Peli1 (mouse) | addgene partial sequence | sequence record 60889 | CMV-F 5'-CGCAAATGGGCGGTAGGCGTG-3'
ACTAGAGAACCCACTGCTTACTGGCTTATCGAAATTAATACGACTCACTATAGGGAGACCCAAGCTGGCT
AGCGTTTAAACTTAAGCTTGGTACCGATATCATGGCCTACCCTTATGATGTGCCAGATTATGCCTCTCCC
GAATTCATGTTTTCTCCTGATCAAGAAAATCATCCTTCCAAAGCCCCAGTAAAATATGGCGAACTCATTG
TCTTAGGATATAATGGATCTCTCCCAAACGGTGATAGAGGAAGGAGGAAAAGTAGGTTTGCTTTGTTTAA
AAGACCTAAGGCAAATGGGGTGAAGCCTAGCACCGTGCACATTGCATGTACTCCTCAGGCTGCCAAGGCA
ATAAGCAACAAGGACCAGCATAGCATATCATATACTTTATCTCGAGCCCAGACGGTGGTGGTTGAATATA
CTCATGACAGCAACACTGATATGTTTCAGATTGGTCGGTCAACTGAAAGTCCTATTGATTTTGTAGTAAC
TGACACCGTTCCTGGAAGTCAGAGTAATTCCGACACGCAGTCAGTACAAAGCACTATATCAAGATTTGCC
TGTAGGATCATATGTGAGCGCAGTCCCCCCTTTACAGCTCGGATTTATGCTGCAGGGTTTGATTCATCAA
AAAACATCTTTCTTGGGGAGAAGGCTGCCAAGTGGAAGACATCTGATGGGCAGATGGATGGCTTGACCAC
TAATGGAGTTCTTGTGATGCATCCACGTAATGGGTTCACAGAAGACTCCAAACCTGGAATATGGAGAGAA
ATATCAGTATGTGGGAACGTCTTCAGTCTGCGTGAAACCAGATCAGCTCAGCAGAGAGGAAAGATGG
